>Addgene plasmid #162610 | pCS2plus-mVenus1-155-GGGS | depositor full sequence | sequence record 315185 | pCS2plus-mVenus1-155-GGGS sequence 4578 bps
CGCCATTCTGCCTGGGGACGTCGGAGCAAGCTTGATTTAGGTGACACTATAGAATACAAGCTACTTGTTC
TTTTTGCAGGATCCGCCGCCACCATGGTGAGCAAGGGCGAGGAGCTGTTCACCGGGGTGGTGCCCATCCT
GGTCGAGCTGGACGGCGACGTAAACGGCCACAAGTTCAGCGTGTCCGGCGAGGGCGAGGGCGATGCCACC
TACGGCAAGCTGACCCTGAAGCTGATCTGCACCACCGGCAAGCTGCCCGTGCCCTGGCCCACCCTCGTGA
CCACCCTGGGCTACGGCCTGCAGTGCTTCGCCCGCTACCCCGACCACATGAAGCAGCACGACTTCTTCAA
GTCCGCCATGCCCGAAGGCTACGTCCAGGAGCGCACCATCTTCTTCAAGGACGACGGCAACTACAAGACC
CGCGCCGAGGTGAAGTTCGAGGGCGACACCCTGGTGAACCGCATCGAGCTGAAGGGCATCGACTTCAAGG
AGGACGGCAACATCCTGGGGCACAAGCTGGAGTACAACTACAACAGCCACAACGTCTATATCACCGCCGG
CGGAGGAAGCGGAGGCGGAAGCGGCGGGGGAAGCTAATCTAGAACTATAGTGAGTCGTATTACGTAGATC
CAGACATGATAAGATACATTGATGAGTTTGGACAAACCACAACTAGAATGCAGTGAAAAAAATGCTTTAT
TTGTGAAATTTGTGATGCTATTGCTTTATTTGTAACCATTATAAGCTGCAATAAACAAGTTAACAACAAC
AATTGCATTCATTTTATGTTTCAGGTTCAGGGGGAGGTGTGGGAGGTTTTTTAATTCGCGGCCGCGGCGC
CAATGCATTGGGCCCGGTACCCAGCTTTTGTTCCCTTTAGTGAGGGTTAATTGCGCGCTTGGCGTAATCA
TGGTCATAGCTGTTTCCTGTGTGAAATTGTTATCCGCTCACAATTCCACACAACATACGAGCCGGAAGCA
TAAAGTGTAAAGCCTGGGGTGCCTAATGAGTGAGCTAACTCACATTAATTGCGTTGCGCTCACTGCCCGC
TTTCCAGTCGGGAAACCTGTCGTGCCAGCTGCATTAATGAATCGGCCAACGCGCGGGGAGAGGCGGTTTG
CGTATTGGGCGCTCTTCCGCTTCCTCGCTCACTGACTCGCTGCGCTCGGTCGTTCGGCTGCGGCGAGCGG
TATCAGCTCACTCAAAGGCGGTAATACGGTTATCCACAGAATCAGGGGATAACGCAGGAAAGAACATGTG
AGCAAAAGGCCAGCAAAAGGCCAGGAACCGTAAAAAGGCCGCGTTGCTGGCGTTTTTCCATAGGCTCCGC
CCCCCTGACGAGCATCACAAAAATCGACGCTCAAGTCAGAGGTGGCGAAACCCGACAGGACTATAAAGAT
ACCAGGCGTTTCCCCCTGGAAGCTCCCTCGTGCGCTCTCCTGTTCCGACCCTGCCGCTTACCGGATACCT
GTCCGCCTTTCTCCCTTCGGGAAGCGTGGCGCTTTCTCATAGCTCACGCTGTAGGTATCTCAGTTCGGTG
TAGGTCGTTCGCTCCAAGCTGGGCTGTGTGCACGAACCCCCCGTTCAGCCCGACCGCTGCGCCTTATCCG
GTAACTATCGTCTTGAGTCCAACCCGGTAAGACACGACTTATCGCCACTGGCAGCAGCCACTGGTAACAG
GATTAGCAGAGCGAGGTATGTAGGCGGTGCTACAGAGTTCTTGAAGTGGTGGCCTAACTACGGCTACACT
AGAAGGACAGTATTTGGTATCTGCGCTCTGCTGAAGCCAGTTACCTTCGGAAAAAGAGTTGGTAGCTCTT
GATCCGGCAAACAAACCACCGCTGGTAGCGGTGGTTTTTTTGTTTGCAAGCAGCAGATTACGCGCAGAAA
AAAAGGATCTCAAGAAGATCCTTTGATCTTTTCTACGGGGTCTGACGCTCAGTGGAACGAAAACTCACGT
TAAGGGATTTTGGTCATGAGATTATCAAAAAGGATCTTCACCTAGATCCTTTTAAATTAAAAATGAAGTT
TTAAATCAATCTAAAGTATATATGAGTAAACTTGGTCTGACAGTTACCAATGCTTAATCAGTGAGGCACC
TATCTCAGCGATCTGTCTATTTCGTTCATCCATAGTTGCCTGACTCCCCGTCGTGTAGATAACTACGATA
CGGGAGGGCTTACCATCTGGCCCCAGTGCTGCAATGATACCGCGAGACCCACGCTCACCGGCTCCAGATT
TATCAGCAATAAACCAGCCAGCCGGAAGGGCCGAGCGCAGAAGTGGTCCTGCAACTTTATCCGCCTCCAT
CCAGTCTATTAATTGTTGCCGGGAAGCTAGAGTAAGTAGTTCGCCAGTTAATAGTTTGCGCAACGTTGTT
GCCATTGCTACAGGCATCGTGGTGTCACGCTCGTCGTTTGGTATGGCTTCATTCAGCTCCGGTTCCCAAC
GATCAAGGCGAGTTACATGATCCCCCATGTTGTGCAAAAAAGCGGTTAGCTCCTTCGGTCCTCCGATCGT
TGTCAGAAGTAAGTTGGCCGCAGTGTTATCACTCATGGTTATGGCAGCACTGCATAATTCTCTTACTGTC
ATGCCATCCGTAAGATGCTTTTCTGTGACTGGTGAGTACTCAACCAAGTCATTCTGAGAATAGTGTATGC
GGCGACCGAGTTGCTCTTGCCCGGCGTCAATACGGGATAATACCGCGCCACATAGCAGAACTTTAAAAGT
GCTCATCATTGGAAAACGTTCTTCGGGGCGAAAACTCTCAAGGATCTTACCGCTGTTGAGATCCAGTTCG
ATGTAACCCACTCGTGCACCCAACTGATCTTCAGCATCTTTTACTTTCACCAGCGTTTCTGGGTGAGCAA
AAACAGGAAGGCAAAATGCCGCAAAAAAGGGAATAAGGGCGACACGGAAATGTTGAATACTCATACTCTT
CCTTTTTCAATATTATTGAAGCATTTATCAGGGTTATTGTCTCATGAGCGGATACATATTTGAATGTATT
TAGAAAAATAAACAAATAGGGGTTCCGCGCACATTTCCCCGAAAAGTGCCACCTAAATTGTAAGCGTTAA
TATTTTGTTAAAATTCGCGTTAAATTTTTGTTAAATCAGCTCATTTTTTAACCAATAGGCCGAAATCGGC
AAAATCCCTTATAAATCAAAAGAATAGACCGAGATAGGGT
[37 nt withheld, positions 3191-3227]
AAAGAACGTGGACTCCAACGTCAAAGG
[49 nt withheld, positions 3255-3303]
T
[91 nt withheld, positions 3305-3395]
G
[124 nt withheld, positions 3397-3520]
CCCATTCGCCATTCAGGCTGCGCAACTGTTGGGAAGGGCGATCGGTGCGGGCCTCTTCGCTATTACGCCA
GTCGACCATAGCCAATTCAATATGGCGTATATGGACTCATGCCAATTCAATATGGTGGATCTGGACCTGT
GCCAATTCAATATGGCGTATATGGACTCGTGCCAATTCAATATGGTGGATCTGGACCCCAGCCAATTCAA
TATGGCGGACTTGGCACCATGCCAATTCAATATGGCGGACTTGGCACTGTGCCAACTGGGGAGGGGTCTA
CTTGGCACGGTGCCAAGTTTGAGGAGGGGTCTTGGCCCTGTGCCAAGTCCGCCATATTGAATTGGCATGG
TGCCAATAATGGCGGCCATATTGGCTATATGCCAGGATCAATATATAGGCAATATCCAATATGGCCCTAT
GCCAATATGGCTATTGGCCAGGTTCAATACTATGTATTGGCCCTATGCCATATAGTATTCCATATATGGG
TTTTCCTATTGACGTAGATAGCCCCTCCCAATGGGCGGTCCCATATACCATATATGGGGCTTCCTAATAC
CGCCCATAGCCACTCCCCCATTGACGTCAATGGTCTCTATATATGGTCTTTCCTATTGACGTCATATGGG
CGGTCCTATTGACGTATATGGCGCCTCCCCCATTGACGTCAATTACGGTAAATGGCCCGCCTGGCTCAAT
GCCCATTGACGTCAATAGGACCACCCACCATTGACGTCAATGGGATGGCTCATTGCCCATTCATATCCGT
TCTCACGCCCCCTATTGACGTCAATGACGGTAAATGGCCCACTTGGCAGTACATCAATATCTATTAATAG
TAACTTGGCAAGTACATTACTATTGGAAGGACGCCAGGGTACATTGGCAGTACTCCCATTGACGTCAATG
GCGGTAAATGGCCCGCGATGGCTGCCAAGTACATCCCCATTGACGTCAATGGGGAGGGGCAATGACGCAA
ATGGGCGTTCCATTGACGTAAATGGGCGGTAGGCGTGCCTAATGGGAGGTCTATATAAGCAATGCTCGTT
TAGGGAAC
Features (pLannotate 1.2.2; 15 found; start..end, strand, type, name):
     35..53      +  promoter       SP6 promoter: promoter for bacteriophage SP6 RNA polymerase
     94..558     +  CDS            VN155(I152L): improved N-terminal fragment of mVenus for use in bimolecular fluorescence complementation (BiFC) (Kodama and Hu, 2010)
    605..622     -  promoter       T7 promoter (fragment): promoter for bacteriophage T7 RNA polymerase
    627..761     -  polyA_signal   SV40 poly(A) signal: SV40 polyadenylation signal
    874..892     -  promoter       T3 promoter: promoter for bacteriophage T3 RNA polymerase
    937..953     -  protein_bind   lac operator: The lac repressor binds to the lac operator to inhibit transcription in E. coli. This inhibition can be relieved by adding lactose or isopropyl-β-D-thiogalactopyranoside (IPTG). lac repressor encoded by lacI
    961..991     -  promoter       lac promoter: promoter for the E. coli lac operon
   1006..1027    -  protein_bind   CAP binding site: CAP binding activates transcription in the presence of cAMP. E. coli catabolite activator protein
   1040..1132    -  CDS            lacI (fragment): lac repressor; lacI; The lac repressor binds to the lac operator to inhibit transcription in E. coli. This inhibition can be relieved by adding lactose or isopropyl-β-D-thiogalactopyranoside (IPTG).
   1315..1903    -  rep_origin     ori: high-copy-number ColE1/pMB1/pBR322/pUC origin of replication
   2074..2934    -  CDS            AmpR: β-lactamase; bla; confers resistance to ampicillin, carbenicillin, and related antibiotics
   2935..3039    -  promoter       AmpR promoter: bla
   3092..3520    -  rep_origin     f1 ori (sequence partly withheld): f1 bacteriophage origin of replication; arrow indicates direction of (+) strand synthesis
   3525..3591    -  CDS            lacZα (fragment): LacZα fragment of β-galactosidase; lacZ fragment
   3594..4578    +  promoter       CMV IE94 promoter: enhancer/promoter region of simian cytomegalovirus major immediate early transcription unit IE94
