>Addgene plasmid #162610 | pCS2plus-mVenus1-155-GGGS | addgene full sequence | sequence record 324180 | Addgene NGS Result
CGCCATTCTGCCTGGGGACGTCGGAGCAAGCTTGATTTAGGTGACACTATAGAATACAAGCTACTTGTTC
TTTTTGCAGGATCCGCCGCCACCATGGTGAGCAAGGGCGAGGAGCTGTTCACCGGGGTGGTGCCCATCCT
GGTCGAGCTGGACGGCGACGTAAACGGCCACAAGTTCAGCGTGTCCGGCGAGGGCGAGGGCGATGCCACC
TACGGCAAGCTGACCCTGAAGCTGATCTGCACCACCGGCAAGCTGCCCGTGCCCTGGCCCACCCTCGTGA
CCACCCTGGGCTACGGCCTGCAGTGCTTCGCCCGCTACCCCGACCACATGAAGCAGCACGACTTCTTCAA
GTCCGCCATGCCCGAAGGCTACGTCCAGGAGCGCACCATCTTCTTCAAGGACGACGGCAACTACAAGACC
CGCGCCGAGGTGAAGTTCGAGGGCGACACCCTGGTGAACCGCATCGAGCTGAAGGGCATCGACTTCAAGG
AGGACGGCAACATCCTGGGGCACAAGCTGGAGTACAACTACAACAGCCACAACGTCTATATCACCGCCGG
CGGAGGAAGCGGAGGCGGAAGCGGCGGGGGAAGCTAATCTAGAACTATAGTGAGTCGTATTACGTAGATC
CAGACATGATAAGATACATTGATGAGTTTGGACAAACCACAACTAGAATGCAGTGAAAAAAATGCTTTAT
TTGTGAAATTTGTGATGCTATTGCTTTATTTGTAACCATTATAAGCTGCAATAAACAAGTTAACAACAAC
AATTGCATTCATTTTATGTTTCAGGTTCAGGGGGAGGTGTGGGAGGTTTTTTAATTCGCGGCCGCGGCGC
CAATGCATTGGGCCCGGTACCCAGCTTTTGTTCCCTTTAGTGAGGGTTAATTGCGCGCTTGGCGTAATCA
TGGTCATAGCTGTTTCCTGTGTGAAATTGTTATCCGCTCACAATTCCACACAACATACGAGCCGGGAGCA
TAAAGTGTAAAGCCTGGGGTGCCTAATGAGTGAGCTAACTCACATTAATTGCGTTGCGCTCACTGCCCGC
TTTCCAGTCGGGAAACCTGTCGTGCCAGCTGCATTAATGAATCGGCCAACGCGCGGGGAGAGGCGGTTTG
CGTATTGGGCGCTCTTCCGCTTCCTCGCTCACTGACTCGCTGCGCTCGGTCGTTCGGCTGCGGCGAGCGG
TATCAGCTCACTCAAAGGCGGTAATACGGTTATCCACAGAATCAGGGGATAACGCAGGAAAGAACATGTG
AGCAAAAGGCCAGCAAAAGGCCAGGAACCGTAAAAAGGCCGCGTTGCTGGCGTTTTTCCATAGGCTCCGC
CCCCCTGACGAGCATCACAAAAATCGACGCTCAAGTCAGAGGTGGCGAAACCCGACAGGACTATAAAGAT
ACCAGGCGTTTCCCCCTGGAAGCTCCCTCGTGCGCTCTCCTGTTCCGACCCTGCCGCTTACCGGATACCT
GTCCGCCTTTCTCCCTTCGGGAAGCGTGGCGCTTTCTCATAGCTCACGCTGTAGGTATCTCAGTTCGGTG
TAGGTCGTTCGCTCCAAGCTGGGCTGTGTGCACGAACCCCCCGTTCAGCCCGACCGCTGCGCCTTATCCG
GTAACTATCGTCTTGAGTCCAACCCGGTAAGACACGACTTATCGCCACTGGCAGCAGCCACTGGTAACAG
GATTAGCAGAGCGAGGTATGTAGGCGGTGCTACAGAGTTCTTGAAGTGGTGGCCTAACTACGGCTACACT
AGAAGAACAGTATTTGGTATCTGCGCTCTGCTGAAGCCAGTTACCTTCGGAAAAAGAGTTGGTAGCTCTT
GATCCGGCAAACAAACCACCGCTGGTAGCGGTGGTTTTTTTGTTTGCAAGCAGCAGATTACGCGCAGAAA
AAAAGGATCTCAAGAAGATCCTTTGATCTTTTCTACGGGGTCTGACGCTCAGTGGAACGAAAACTCACGT
TAAGGGATTTTGGTCATGAGATTATCAAAAAGGATCTTCACCTAGATCCTTTTAAATTAAAAATGAAGTT
TTAAATCAATCTAAAGTATATATGAGTAAACTTGGTCTGACAGTTACCAATGCTTAATCAGTGAGGCACC
TATCTCAGCGATCTGTCTATTTCGTTCATCCATAGTTGCCTGACTCCCCGTCGTGTAGATAACTACGATA
CGGGAGGGCTTACCATCTGGCCCCAGTGCTGCAATGATACCGCGAGACCCACGCTCACCGGCTCCAGATT
TATCAGCAATAAACCAGCCAGCCGGAAGGGCCGAGCGCAGAAGTGGTCCTGCAACTTTATCCGCCTCCAT
CCAGTCTATTAATTGTTGCCGGGAAGCTAGAGTAAGTAGTTCGCCAGTTAATAGTTTGCGCAACGTTGTT
GCCATTGCTACAGGCATCGTGGTGTCACGCTCGTCGTTTGGTATGGCTTCATTCAGCTCCGGTTCCCAAC
GATCAAGGCGAGTTACATGATCCCCCATGTTGTGCAAAAAAGCGGTTAGCTCCTTCGGTCCTCCGATCGT
TGTCAGAAGTAAGTTGGCCGCAGTGTTATCACTCATGGTTATGGCAGCACTGCATAATTCTCTTACTGTC
ATGCCATCCGTAAGATGCTTTTCTGTGACTGGTGAGTACTCAACCAAGTCATTCTGAGAATAGTGTATGC
GGCGACCGAGTTGCTCTTGCCCGGCGTCAATACGGGATAATACCGCGCCACATAGCAGAACTTTAAAAGT
GCTCATCATTGGAAAACGTTCTTCGGGGCGAAAACTCTCAAGGATCTTACCGCTGTTGAGATCCAGTTCG
ATGTAACCCACTCGTGCACCCAACTGATCTTCAGCATCTTTTACTTTCACCAGCGTTTCTGGGTGAGCAA
AAACAGGAAGGCAAAATGCCGCAAAAAAGGGAATAAGGGCGACACGGAAATGTTGAATACTCATACTCTT
CCTTTTTCAATATTATTGAAGCATTTATCAGGGTTATTGTCTCATGAGCGGATACATATTTGAATGTATT
TAGAAAAATAAACAAATAGGGGTTCCGCGCACATTTCCCCGAAAAGTGCCACCTAAATTGTAAGCGTTAA
TATTTTGTTAAAATTCGCGTTAAATTTTTGTTAAATCAGCTCATTTTTTAACCAATAGGCCGAAATCGGC
AAAATCCCTTATAAATCAAAAGAATAGACCGAGATAGGGT
[37 nt withheld, positions 3191-3227]
AAAGAACGTGGACTCCAACGTCAAAGG
[49 nt withheld, positions 3255-3303]
T
[91 nt withheld, positions 3305-3395]
G
[124 nt withheld, positions 3397-3520]
CCCATTCGCCATTCAGGCTGCGCAACTGTTGGGAAGGGCGATCGGTGCGGGCCTCTTCGCTATTACGCCA
GTCGACCGCCAATTCAATATGGCGTATATGGACTCATGCCAATTCAATATGGTGGATCTGGACCTGTGCC
AATTCAATATGGCGTATATGGACTCGTGCCAATTCAATATGGTGGATCTGGACCCCAGCCAATTCAATAT
GGCGGACTTGGCACCATGCCAATTCAATATGGCGGACCTGGCACTGTGCCAACTGGGGAGGGGTCTACTT
GGCACGGTGCCAAGTTTGAGGAGGGGTCTTGGCCCTGTGCCAAGTCCGCCATATTGAATTGGCATGGTGC
CAATAATGGCGGCCATATTGGCTATATGCCAGGATCAATATATAGGCAATATCCAATATGGCCCTATGCC
AATATGGCTATTGGCCAGGTTCAATACTATGTATTGGCCCTATGCCATATAGTATTCCATATATGGGTTT
TCCTATTGACGTAGATAGCCCCTCCCAATGGGCGGTCCCATATACCATATATGGGGCTTCCTAATACCGC
CCATAGCCACTCCCCCATTGACGTCAATGGTCTCTATATATGGTCTTTCCTATTGACGTCATATGGGCGG
TCCTATTGACGTATATGGCGCCTCCCCCATTGACGTCAATTACGGTAAATGGCCCGCCTGGCTCAATGCC
CATTGACGTCAATAGGACCACCCACCATTGACGTCAATGGGATGGCTCATTGCCCATTCATATCCGTTCT
CACGCCCCCTATTGACGTCAATGACGGTAAATGGCCCACTTGGCAGTACATCAATATCTATTAATAGTAA
CTTGGCAAGTACATTACTATTGGAAGTACGCCAGGGTACATTGGCAGTACTCCCATTGACGTCAATGGCG
GTAAATGGCCCGCGATGGCTGCCAAGTACATCCCCATTGACGTCAATGGGGAGGGGCAATGACGCAAATG
GGCGTTCCATTGACGTAAATGGGCGGTAGGCGTGCCTAATGGGAGGTCTATATAAGCAATGCTCGTTTAG
GGAAC
Features (pLannotate 1.2.2; 15 found; start..end, strand, type, name):
     35..53      +  promoter       SP6 promoter: promoter for bacteriophage SP6 RNA polymerase
     94..558     +  CDS            VN155(I152L): improved N-terminal fragment of mVenus for use in bimolecular fluorescence complementation (BiFC) (Kodama and Hu, 2010)
    605..622     -  promoter       T7 promoter (fragment): promoter for bacteriophage T7 RNA polymerase
    627..761     -  polyA_signal   SV40 poly(A) signal: SV40 polyadenylation signal
    874..892     -  promoter       T3 promoter: promoter for bacteriophage T3 RNA polymerase
    937..953     -  protein_bind   lac operator: The lac repressor binds to the lac operator to inhibit transcription in E. coli. This inhibition can be relieved by adding lactose or isopropyl-β-D-thiogalactopyranoside (IPTG). lac repressor encoded by lacI
    961..991     -  promoter       lac promoter: promoter for the E. coli lac operon
   1006..1027    -  protein_bind   CAP binding site: CAP binding activates transcription in the presence of cAMP. E. coli catabolite activator protein
   1040..1132    -  CDS            lacI (fragment): lac repressor; lacI; The lac repressor binds to the lac operator to inhibit transcription in E. coli. This inhibition can be relieved by adding lactose or isopropyl-β-D-thiogalactopyranoside (IPTG).
   1315..1903    -  rep_origin     ori: high-copy-number ColE1/pMB1/pBR322/pUC origin of replication
   2074..2934    -  CDS            AmpR: β-lactamase; bla; confers resistance to ampicillin, carbenicillin, and related antibiotics
   2935..3039    -  promoter       AmpR promoter: bla
   3092..3520    -  rep_origin     f1 ori (sequence partly withheld): f1 bacteriophage origin of replication; arrow indicates direction of (+) strand synthesis
   3525..3591    -  CDS            lacZα (fragment): LacZα fragment of β-galactosidase; lacZ fragment
   3598..4575    +  promoter       CMV IE94 promoter: enhancer/promoter region of simian cytomegalovirus major immediate early transcription unit IE94
