[The description below was written by a language model from this plasmid's Addgene catalogue record and pLannotate feature annotations shown in this document.]
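Description:
pCS2plus-mVenus1-155-GGGS is a small (about 4.6 kb) expression and in vitro transcription plasmid built on the pCS2+ backbone (recorded as "pC2+") and catalogued as a mammalian expression vector. It is maintained in E. coli as a high-copy plasmid through a ColE1/pUC-type origin and selected with ampicillin via the β-lactamase gene. An f1 origin and remnants of lac and lacZα sequence are also present as backbone carry-over.

The payload is the N-terminal half of the yellow fluorescent protein mVenus (residues 1–155, of Aequorea victoria origin). The feature annotation matches it to VN155(I152L), an improved fragment developed for bimolecular fluorescence complementation (BiFC). The name indicates a GGGS linker following the fragment, although this is not separately annotated. The coding sequence lies downstream of the simian CMV IE94 enhancer/promoter, which spans the plasmid's numbering origin, and an SP6 promoter, and is followed by an SV40 polyadenylation signal. This arrangement allows either direct expression in vertebrate cells or synthesis of mRNA in vitro with SP6 polymerase. Antisense-oriented T7 (partial) and T3 promoters flank the 3′ region, as is typical of this backbone.

According to the record, the plasmid is used to transcribe a control fluorophore half for injection into zebrafish embryos in BiFC assays. In BiFC, non-fluorescent halves of a fluorescent protein reconstitute signal when fused partners bring them together. An unfused half such as this one serves to gauge background self-assembly, here in work on protein aggregate formation in amyotrophic lateral sclerosis. The depositor and sequencing-derived records differ by only a few nucleotides and carry the same annotated features.
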