Addgene plasmid #162610: pCS2plus-mVenus1-155-GGGS
Purpose: Allows for transcription of control mVenus fluorophore half for injection into zebrafish embryos for BiFC assays
Depositing lab: Marco Morsch. Publication: In vivo Validation of Bimolecular Fluorescence Complementation (BiFC) to Investigate Aggregate Formation in Amyotrophic Lateral Sclerosis (ALS). Don EK, Maschirow A, Radford RAW, Scherer NM, Vidal-Itriago A, Hogan A, Maurel C, Formella I, Stoddart JJ, Hall TE, Lee A, Shi B, Cole NJ, Laird AS, Badrock AP, Chung RS, Morsch M. Mol Neurobiol. 2021 May;58(5):2061-2074. doi: 10.1007/s12035-020-02238-0. Epub 2021 Jan 7. PubMed 33415684.
Backbone
  Vector backbone: pC2+
  Vector type: Mammalian Expression
Growth in bacteria
  Bacterial resistance: Ampicillin, 100 μg/mL
  Growth temperature: 37°C
  Growth strain: DH5alpha
  Copy number: High Copy
Gene/Insert
  Gene/Insert name: mVenus
  Species: Aequorea victoria
  Mutation: Contains aa1-155 of mVenus
  Cloning method: Unknown
Terms and licenses: Academic/Nonprofit Terms; Industry Terms: Not Available to Industry
Depositor comments: Please visit https://www.biorxiv.org/content/10.1101/2020.10.08.330894v1 for bioRxiv preprint.
How to cite: pCS2plus-mVenus1-155-GGGS was a gift from Marco Morsch (Addgene plasmid # 162610 ; http://n2t.net/addgene:162610 ; RRID:Addgene_162610)
